Addgene plasmid #162603: pG2
Purpose: Edit Ade2 gene in yeast
Depositing lab: Lars Steinmetz. Depositing organization: Stanford University. Publication: CRISPR-Cas9 Gene Editing in Yeast: A Molecular Biology and Bioinformatics Laboratory Module for Undergraduate and High School Students. Sankaran SM, Smith JD, Roy KR. J Microbiol Biol Educ. 2021 May 31;22(2):e00106-21. doi: 10.1128/jmbe.00106-21. eCollection 2021 Fall. PubMed 34594460.
Backbone
  Vector backbone: pRS416
  Vector type: Yeast Expression
  Selectable markers: URA3
Growth in bacteria
  Bacterial resistance: Ampicillin, 100 μg/mL
  Growth temperature: 37°C
  Growth strain: DH5alpha
  Copy number: High Copy
Gene/Insert
  Gene/Insert name: Tef1-Cas9 with RPL25 Intron
  gRNA/shRNA sequence: ACAGTTGGTATATTAGGAGG
  Species: Synthetic
  Cloning method: Gibson Cloning
Terms and licenses: Academic/Nonprofit Terms; Industry Terms: Not Available to Industry
Depositor comments: This vector was designed as part of a CRISPR course. Please see the following link for an annotated sequence map from the depositing laboratory: https://benchling.com/s/seq-zSJGtA2Ewv5uEqpaXSjO
How to cite: pG2 was a gift from Lars Steinmetz (Addgene plasmid # 162603 ; http://n2t.net/addgene:162603 ; RRID:Addgene_162603)
