[The description below was written by a language model from this plasmid's Addgene catalogue record and pLannotate feature annotations shown in this document.]
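Description:
pG2 is a yeast CRISPR-Cas9 plasmid of about 10.6 kb, built on the pRS416 shuttle backbone and designed to edit the ADE2 gene of Saccharomyces cerevisiae. It was made as part of a teaching course on gene editing. In E. coli it replicates from a high-copy ColE1/pUC-type origin and is selected with ampicillin through the bla gene. In yeast the CEN6/ARS element maintains it as a stable, low-copy centromeric plasmid, and URA3 allows selection on medium lacking uracil. URA3 is also counterselectable with 5-FOA, which in principle lets the plasmid be removed after editing. The backbone also carries an f1 origin, lac promoter/operator and lacZα remnants, and flanking T3 and T7 promoters.

The main payload is Streptococcus pyogenes Cas9 expressed from the constitutive yeast TEF1 promoter and terminated by the CYC1 terminator. The catalogue entry says the cassette includes an RPL25 intron. The feature table does not annotate this intron separately, although the Cas9 annotation is longer than an uninterrupted coding sequence would be, which fits an intron being present. Upstream of the Cas9 cassette lies a guide RNA unit, annotated as a tRNA followed by a tracrRNA-derived scaffold fragment. This layout suggests a tRNA-driven or tRNA-processed guide carrying the ADE2-targeting spacer, but the record does not name the guide promoter. Several short annotated fragments (MAS promoter, RSF ori, lacI, bom, rop) are probably incidental sequence matches rather than functional parts. The record does not say whether a repair template is included. Disruption of ADE2 classically turns yeast colonies red, which gives a simple visual readout suited to classroom use.
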