Features (pLannotate 1.2.2; 24 found; start..end, strand, type, name):
     69..572     -  misc_feature   CEN/ARS: S. cerevisiae CEN6 centromere fused to an autonomously replicating sequence
    609..713     +  promoter       AmpR promoter: bla
    714..1574    +  CDS            AmpR: β-lactamase; bla; confers resistance to ampicillin, carbenicillin, and related antibiotics
   1745..2333    +  rep_origin     ori: high-copy-number ColE1/pMB1/pBR322/pUC origin of replication
   2439..2527    +  ncRNA          tRNA: Accession: RF00005 - tRNA
   2641..2708    +  misc_RNA       tracrRNA (fragment): trans-activating CRISPR RNA for the Streptococcus pyogenes CRISPR/Cas9 system
   2803..2823    +  promoter       MAS promoter (fragment): mannopine synthase promoter (Velten et al., 1984)
   2954..3073    +  rep_origin     RSF ori (fragment): Plasmids containing the RSF 1030 origin of replication can be propagated in E. coli cells that contain additional plasmids with compatible origins.
   3075..3167    +  CDS            lacI (fragment): lac repressor; lacI; The lac repressor binds to the lac operator to inhibit transcription in E. coli. This inhibition can be relieved by adding lactose or isopropyl-β-D-thiogalactopyranoside (IPTG).
   3180..3201    +  protein_bind   CAP binding site: CAP binding activates transcription in the presence of cAMP. E. coli catabolite activator protein
   3216..3246    +  promoter       lac promoter: promoter for the E. coli lac operon
   3254..3270    +  protein_bind   lac operator: The lac repressor binds to the lac operator to inhibit transcription in E. coli. This inhibition can be relieved by adding lactose or isopropyl-β-D-thiogalactopyranoside (IPTG). lac repressor encoded by lacI
   3315..3333    +  promoter       T3 promoter: promoter for bacteriophage T3 RNA polymerase
   3351..3749    +  promoter       TEF1 promoter: S. cerevisiae TEF1; promoter for EF-1α
   3802..8319    +  CDS            cas9: CAS9_STRP1 - Also known as csn1 From Streptococcus pyogenes serotype M1.
   8368..8615    +  terminator     CYC1 terminator: S. cerevisiae CYC1; transcription terminator for CYC1
   8634..8652    -  promoter       T7 promoter: promoter for bacteriophage T7 RNA polymerase
   8660..8815    +  CDS            lacZα (fragment): LacZα fragment of β-galactosidase; lacZ fragment
   8819..9247    +  rep_origin     f1 ori (sequence partly withheld): f1 bacteriophage origin of replication; arrow indicates direction of (+) strand synthesis
   9275..9326    -  misc_feature   bom (fragment): basis of mobility region from pBR322
   9405..10208   -  CDS            URA3: orotidine-5'-phosphate decarboxylase, required for uracil biosynthesis; S. cerevisiae URA3; yeast auxotrophic marker, counterselectable with 5-fluoroorotic acid (5-FOA)
  10209..10424   -  promoter       URA3 promoter: S. cerevisiae URA3
  10432..10481   -  misc_feature   bom (fragment): basis of mobility region from pBR322
  10583..1       -  CDS            rop (fragment) (across the origin): Rop protein, which maintains plasmids at low copy number; rop
>Addgene plasmid #162603 | pG2 | addgene full sequence | sequence record 318638 | Addgene NGS Result
GACGAAAGGGCCTCGTGATACGCCTATTTTTATAGGTTAATGTCATGATAATAATGGTTTCTTAGACGGA
TCGCTTGCCTGTAACTTACACGCGCCTCGTATCTTTTAATGATGGAATAATTTGGGAATTTACTCTGTGT
TTATTTATTTTTATGTTTTGTATTTGGATTTTAGAAAGTAAATAAAGAAGGTAGAAGAGTTACGGAATGA
AGAAAAAAAAATAAACAAAGGTTTAAAAAATTTCAACAAAAAGCGTACTTTACATATATATTTATTAGAC
AAGAAAAGCAGATTAAATAGATATACATTCGATTAACGATAAGTAAAATGTAAAATCACAGGATTTTCGT
GTGTGGTCTTCTACACAGACAAGATGAAACAATTCGGCATTAATACCTGAGAGCAGGAAGAGCAAGATAA
AAGGTAGTATTTGTTGGCGATCCCCCTAGAGTCTTTTACATCTTCGGAAAACAAAAACTATTTTTTCTTT
AATTTCTTTTTTTACTTTCTATTTTTAATTTATATATTTATATTAAAAAATTTAAATTATAATTATTTTT
ATAGCACGTGATGAAAAGGACCCAGGTGGCACTTTTCGGGGAAATGTGCGCGGAACCCCTATTTGTTTAT
TTTTCTAAATACATTCAAATATGTATCCGCTCATGAGACAATAACCCTGATAAATGCTTCAATAATATTG
AAAAAGGAAGAGTATGAGTATTCAACATTTCCGTGTCGCCCTTATTCCCTTTTTTGCGGCATTTTGCCTT
CCTGTTTTTGCTCACCCAGAAACGCTGGTGAAAGTAAAAGATGCTGAAGATCAGTTGGGTGCACGAGTGG
GTTACATCGAACTGGATCTCAACAGCGGTAAGATCCTTGAGAGTTTTCGCCCCGAAGAACGTTTTCCAAT
GATGAGCACTTTTAAAGTTCTGCTATGTGGCGCGGTATTATCCCGTATTGACGCCGGGCAAGAGCAACTC
GGTCGCCGCATACACTATTCTCAGAATGACTTGGTTGAGTACTCACCAGTCACAGAAAAGCATCTTACGG
ATGGCATGACAGTAAGAGAATTATGCAGTGCTGCCATAACCATGAGTGATAACACTGCGGCCAACTTACT
TCTGACAACGATCGGAGGACCGAAGGAGCTAACCGCTTTTTTGCACAACATGGGGGATCATGTAACTCGC
CTTGATCGTTGGGAACCGGAGCTGAATGAAGCCATACCAAACGACGAGCGTGACACCACGATGCCTGTAG
CAATGGCAACAACGTTGCGCAAACTATTAACTGGCGAACTACTTACTCTAGCTTCCCGGCAACAATTAAT
AGACTGGATGGAGGCGGATAAAGTTGCAGGACCACTTCTGCGCTCGGCCCTTCCGGCTGGCTGGTTTATT
GCTGATAAATCTGGAGCCGGTGAGCGTGGGTCTCGCGGTATCATTGCAGCACTGGGGCCAGATGGTAAGC
CCTCCCGTATCGTAGTTATCTACACGACGGGGAGTCAGGCAACTATGGATGAACGAAATAGACAGATCGC
TGAGATAGGTGCCTCACTGATTAAGCATTGGTAACTGTCAGACCAAGTTTACTCATATATACTTTAGATT
GATTTAAAACTTCATTTTTAATTTAAAAGGATCTAGGTGAAGATCCTTTTTGATAATCTCATGACCAAAA
TCCCTTAACGTGAGTTTTCGTTCCACTGAGCGTCAGACCCCGTAGAAAAGATCAAAGGATCTTCTTGAGA
TCCTTTTTTTCTGCGCGTAATCTGCTGCTTGCAAACAAAAAAACCACTGCTACCAGCGGTGGTTTGTTTG
CCGGATCAAGAGCTACCAACTCTTTTTCCGAAGGTAACTGGCTTCAGCAGAGCGCAGATACCAAATACTG
TTCTTCTAGTGTAGCCGTAGTTAGGCCACCACTTCAAGAACTCTGTAGCACCGCCTACATACCTCGCTCT
GCTAATCCTGTTACCAGTGGCTGCTGCCAGTGGCGATAAGTCGTGTCTTACCGGGTTGGACTCAAGACGA
TAGTTACCGGATAAGGCGCAGCGGTCGGGCTGAACGGGGGGTTCGTGCACACAGCCCAGCTTGGAGCGAA
CGACCTACACCGAACTGAGATACCTACAGCGTGAGCTATGAGAAAGCGCCACGCTTCCCGAAGGGAGAAA
GGCGGACAGGTATCCGGTAAGCTGCAGGGTCGGAACAGGAGAGCGCACGAGGGAGCTTCCAGGGGGAAAC
GCCTGGTATCTTTATAGTCCTGTCGGGTTTCGCCACCTCTGACTTGAGCGTCGATTTTTGTGATGCTCGT
CAGGGGGGCGGAGCCTATGGAAAAACGCCAGCAACGCGGCCTTTTTACGGTTCCTGGCCTTTTGCTGGCC
TTTTGCTCTTAATTAAGTATATGTGTTATGTAGTATACTCTTTCTTCAACAATTAAATACTCTCGGTAGC
CAAGTTGGTTTAAGGCGCAAGACTGTAATTTATCACTACGAAATCTTGAGATCGGGCGTTCGACTCGCCC
CCGGGAGAGATGGCCGGCATGGTCCCAGCCTCCTCGCTGGCGCCGGCTGGGCAACACCTTCGGGTGGCGA
ATGGGACTTTGGACAGTTGGTATATTAGGAGGGTTTAAGAGCTATGCTGGAAACAGCATAGCAAGTTTAA
ATAAGGCTAGTCCGTTATCAACTTGAAAAAGTGGCACCGAGTCGGTGCTTTTTTGTTAACTCCGTTACTG
TGGGCTTGCCATATTTTTTGGAACTTTTCTGCCCTTTTTCTCAATGAGTAAGGAGGGCGTTTATCTTTTC
TATTTTATTTTTCTACAAATTTGATTCATGAGTCCATGGAACAAATATATAGAACTCATTTTCTTGTTTC
GGTATATATATTAACTCCATTGAAGCATTTGCTTTTATCCTGACTGGCTAGCTAGTCGTGCAATGTATGA
CTTTAAGCCGCGGTCTTTCCTGCGTTATCCCCTGATTCTGTGGATAACCGTATTACCGCCTTTGAGTGAG
CTGATACCGCTCGCCGCAGCCGAACGACCGAGCGCAGCGAGTCAGTGAGCGAGGAAGCGGAAGAGCGCCC
AATACGCAAACCGCCTCTCCCCGCGCGTTGGCCGATTCATTAATGCAGCTGGCACGACAGGTTTCCCGAC
TGGAAAGCGGGCAGTGAGCGCAACGCAATTAATGTGAGTTAGCTCACTCATTAGGCACCCCAGGCTTTAC
ACTTTATGCTTCCGGCTCGTATGTTGTGTGGAATTGTGAGCGGATAACAATTTCACACAGGAAACAGCTA
TGACCATGATTACGCCAAGCGCGCAATTAACCCTCACTAAAGGGAACAAAAGCTGGAGCTCATAGCTTCA
AAATGTTTCTACTCCTTTTTTACTCTTCCAGATTTTCTCGGACTCCGCGCATCGCCGTACCACTTCAAAA
CACCCAAGCACAGCATACTAAATTTCCCCTCTTTCTTCCTCTAGGGTGTCGTTAATTACCCGTACTAAAG
GTTTGGAAAAGAAAAAAGAGACCGCCTCGTTTCTTTTTCTTCGTCGAAAAAGGCAATAAAAATTTTTATC
ACGTTTCTTTTTCTTGAAAATTTTTTTTTTGATTTTTTTCTCTTTCGATGACCTCCCATTGATATTTAAG
TTAATAAACGGTCTTCAATTTCTCAAGTTTCAGTTTCATTTTTCTTGTTCTATTACAACTTTTTTTACTT
CTTGCTCATTAGAAAGAAAGCATAGCAATCTAATCTAAGTTTTCTAGAGATGTCTAGAGCCCCAAAGAAG
AAGAGAAAAGTTAGACCCGGGATGGACAAGAAGTACTCCATTGGGCTCGATATCGGCACAAACAGCGTCG
GTTGGGCCGTCATTACGGACGAGTACAAGGTGCCGAGCAAAAAATTCAAAGTTCTGGGCAATACCGATCG
CCACAGCATAAAGAAGAACCTCATTGGCGCCCTCCTGTTCGACTCCGGGGAGACGGCCGAAGCCACGCGG
CTCAAAAGAACAGCACGGCGCAGATATACCCGCAGAAAGAATCGGATCTGCTACCTGCAGGAGATCTTTA
GTAATGAGATGGCTAAGGTGGATGACTCTTTCTTCCATAGGCTGGAGGAGTCCTTTTTGGTGGAGGAGGA
TAAAAAGCACGAGCGCCACCCAATCTTTGGCAATATCGTGGACGAGGTGGCGTACCATGAAAAGTACCCA
ACCATATATCATCTGAGGAAGAAGCTTGTAGACAGTACTGATAAGGCTGACTTGCGGTTGATCTATCTCG
CGCTGGCGCATATGATCAAATTTCGGGGACACTTCCTCATCGAGGGGGACCTGAACCCAGACAACAGCGA
TGTCGACAAACTCTTTATCCAACTGGTTCAGACTTACAATCAGCTTTTCGAAGAGAACCCGATCAACGCA
TCCGGAGTTGACGCCAAAGCAATCCTGAGCGCTAGGCTGTCCAAATCCCGGCGGCTCGAAAACCTCATCG
CACAGCTCCCTGGGGAGAAGAAGAACGGCCTGTTTGGTAATCTTATCGCCCTGTCACTCGGGCTGACCCC
CAACTTTAAATCTAACTTCGACCTGGCCGAAGATGCCAAGCTTCAACTGAGCAAAGACACCTACGATGAT
GATCTCGACAATCTGCTGGCCCAGATCGGCGACCAGTACGCAGACCTTTTTTTGGCGGCAAAGAACCTGT
CAGACGCCATTCTGCTGAGTGATATTCTGCGAGTGAACACGGAGATCACCAAAGCTCCGCTGAGCGCTAG
TATGATCAAGCGCTATGATGAGCACCACCAAGACTTGACTTTGCTGAAGGCCCTTGTCAGACAGCAACTG
CCTGAGAAGTACAAGGAAATTTTCTTCGATCAGTCTAAAAATGGCTACGCCGGATACATTGACGGCGGAG
CAAGCCAGGAGGAATTTTACAAATTTATTAAGCCCATCTTGGAAAAAATGGACGGCACCGAGGAGCTGCT
GGTAAAGCTTAACAGAGAAGATCTGTTGCGCAAACAGCGCACTTTCGACAATGGAAGCATCCCCCACCAG
ATTCACCTGGGCGAACTGCACGCTATCCTCAGGCGGCAAGAGGATTTCTACCCCTTTTTGAAAGATAACA
GGGAAAAGATTGAGAAAATCCTCACATTTCGGATACCCTACTATGTAGGCCCCCTCGCCCGGGGAAATTC
CAGATTCGCGTGGATGACTCGCAAATCAGAAGAGACCATCACTCCCTGGAACTTCGAGGAAGTCGTGGAT
AAGGGGGCCTCTGCCCAGTCCTTCATCGAAAGGATGACTAACTTTGATAAAAATCTGCCTAACGAAAAGG
TGCTTCCTAAACACTCTCTGCTGTACGAGTACTTCACAGTTTATAACGAGCTCACCAAGGTCAAATACGT
CACAGAAGGGATGAGAAAGCCAGCATTCCTGTCTGGAGAGCAGAAGAAAGCTATCGTGGACCTCCTCTTC
AAGACGAACCGGAAAGTTACCGTGAAACAGCTCAAAGAAGACTATTTCAAAAAGATTGAATGTTTCGACT
CTGTTGAAATCAGCGGAGTGGAGGATCGCTTCAACGCATCCCTGGGAACGTATCACGATCTCCTGAAAAT
CATTAAAGACAAGGACTTCCTGGACAATGAGGAGAACGAGGACATTCTTGAGGACATTGTCCTCACCCTT
ACGTTGTTTGAAGATAGGGAGATGATTGAAGAACGCTTGAAAACTTACGCTCATCTCTTCGACGACAAAG
TCATGAAACAGCTCAAGAGGCGCCGATATACAGGATGGGGGCGGCTGTCAAGAAAACTGATCAATGGGGT
ATGTGAACTGCAATATTAATAGCACGAGAAAATTGAGAGGAAGATAGATGGGAACTAGTAGAGTTGATAT
TGATGAGATACGAAAACCACACGTAAATAAACTATCCGACGACAAGAATAGTGCATTAAGGACTTGATTA
AGATATGGTGAGCAACGTAATTATCGGGCTCAACAGTTTATTAGCAATCGTTTTGATAGAAGCGTTGATG
CTGTGGAAGTTGTTCTTTTTACTACCAACAGCCATTAACAAATCCATTAGAGTGTTCGTTCGTTTTTCTG
CTCAGATTCAAGAAAATTATTCCATCCTCATTATACTTTTTTCTTCTATTTCGTGCTCCACGTCGAGGTA
TCAAGGAACATAGTTTACTAACATTAACGAATTCATCTCCTATGAATTTACTTTTTGTATAGATCCGAGA
CAAGCAGAGTGGAAAGACAATCCTGGATTTTCTTAAGTCCGATGGATTTGCCAACCGGAACTTCATGCAG
TTGATCCATGATGACTCTCTCACCTTTAAGGAGGACATCCAGAAAGCACAAGTTTCTGGCCAGGGGGACA
GTCTTCACGAGCACATCGCTAATCTTGCAGGTAGCCCAGCTATCAAAAAGGGAATACTGCAGACCGTTAA
GGTCGTGGATGAACTCGTCAAAGTAATGGGAAGGCATAAGCCCGAGAATATCGTTATCGAGATGGCCCGA
GAGAACCAAACTACCCAGAAGGGACAGAAGAACAGTAGGGAAAGGATGAAGAGGATTGAAGAGGGTATAA
AAGAACTGGGGTCCCAAATCCTTAAGGAACACCCAGTTGAAAACACCCAGCTTCAGAATGAGAAGCTCTA
CCTGTACTACCTGCAGAACGGCAGGGACATGTACGTGGATCAGGAACTGGACATCAATCGGCTCTCCGAC
TACGACGTGGATCATATCGTGCCCCAGTCTTTTCTCAAAGATGATTCTATTGATAATAAAGTGTTGACAA
GATCCGATAAAAATAGAGGGAAGAGTGATAACGTCCCCTCAGAAGAAGTTGTCAAGAAAATGAAAAATTA
TTGGCGGCAGCTGCTGAACGCCAAACTGATCACACAACGGAAGTTCGATAATCTGACTAAGGCTGAACGA
GGTGGCCTGTCTGAGTTGGATAAAGCCGGCTTCATCAAAAGGCAGCTTGTTGAGACACGCCAGATCACCA
AGCACGTGGCCCAAATTCTCGATTCACGCATGAACACCAAGTACGATGAAAATGACAAACTGATTCGAGA
GGTGAAAGTTATTACTCTGAAGTCTAAGCTGGTCTCAGATTTCAGAAAGGACTTTCAGTTTTATAAGGTG
AGAGAGATCAACAATTACCACCATGCGCATGATGCCTACCTGAATGCAGTGGTAGGCACTGCACTTATCA
AAAAATATCCCAAGCTTGAATCTGAATTTGTTTACGGAGACTATAAAGTGTACGATGTTAGGAAAATGAT
CGCAAAGTCTGAGCAGGAAATAGGCAAGGCCACCGCTAAGTACTTCTTTTACAGCAATATTATGAATTTT
TTCAAGACCGAGATTACACTGGCCAATGGAGAGATTCGGAAGCGACCACTTATCGAAACAAACGGAGAAA
CAGGAGAAATCGTGTGGGACAAGGGTAGGGATTTCGCGACAGTCCGGAAGGTCCTGTCCATGCCGCAGGT
GAACATCGTTAAAAAGACCGAAGTACAGACCGGAGGCTTCTCCAAGGAAAGTATCCTCCCGAAAAGGAAC
AGCGACAAGCTGATCGCACGCAAAAAAGATTGGGACCCCAAGAAATACGGCGGATTCGATTCTCCTACAG
TCGCTTACAGTGTACTGGTTGTGGCCAAAGTGGAGAAAGGGAAGTCTAAAAAACTCAAAAGCGTCAAGGA
ACTGCTGGGCATCACAATCATGGAGCGATCAAGCTTCGAAAAAAACCCCATCGACTTTCTCGAGGCGAAA
GGATATAAAGAGGTCAAAAAAGACCTCATCATTAAGCTTCCCAAGTACTCTCTCTTTGAGCTTGAAAACG
GCCGGAAACGAATGCTCGCTAGTGCGGGCGAGCTGCAGAAAGGTAACGAGCTGGCACTGCCCTCTAAATA
CGTTAATTTCTTGTATCTGGCCAGCCACTATGAAAAGCTCAAAGGGTCTCCCGAAGATAATGAGCAGAAG
CAGCTGTTCGTGGAACAACACAAACACTACCTTGATGAGATCATCGAGCAAATAAGCGAATTCTCCAAAA
GAGTGATCCTCGCCGACGCTAACCTCGATAAGGTGCTTTCTGCTTACAATAAGCACAGGGATAAGCCCAT
CAGGGAGCAGGCAGAAAACATTATCCACTTGTTTACTCTGACCAACTTGGGCGCGCCTGCAGCCTTCAAG
TACTTCGACACCACCATAGACAGAAAGCGGTACACCTCTACAAAGGAGGTCCTGGACGCCACACTGATTC
ATCAGTCAATTACGGGGCTCTATGAAACAAGAATCGACCTCTCTCAGCTCGGTGGAGACAGCAGGGCTGA
CCCCAAGAAGAAGAGGAAGGTGTGATCTCTTCTCGAGTCATGTAATTAGTTATGTCACGCTTACATTCAC
GCCCTCCCCCCACATCCGCTCTAACCGAAAAGGAAGGAGTTAGACAACCTGAAGTCTAGGTCCCTATTTA
TTTTTTTATAGTTATGTTAGTATTAAGAACGTTATTTATATTTCAAATTTTTCTTTTTTTTCTGTACAGA
CGCGTGTACGCATGTAACATTATACTGAAAACCTTGCTTGAGAAGGTTTTGGGACGCTCGAAGGCTTTAA
TTTGCGGCCGGTACCCAATTCGCCCTATAGTGAGTCGTATTACGCGCGCTCACTGGCCGTCGTTTTACAA
CGTCGTGACTGGGAAAACCCTGGCGTTACCCAACTTAATCGCCTTGCAGCACATCCCCCTTTCGCCAGCT
GGCGTAATAGCGAAGAGGCCCGCACCGATCGCCCTTCCCAACAGTTGCGCAGCCTGAATGGCGAATGG
[124 nt withheld, positions 8819-8942]
C
[91 nt withheld, positions 8944-9034]
A
[49 nt withheld, positions 9036-9084]
CCTTTGACGTTGGAGTCCACGTTCTTT
[37 nt withheld, positions 9112-9148]
ACCCTATCTCGGTCTATTCTTTTGATTTATAAGGGATTTTGCCGATTTCGGCCTATTGGTTAAAAAATGA
GCTGATTTAACAAAAATTTAACGCGAATTTTAACAAAATATTAACGCTTACAATTTCCTGATGCGGTATT
TTCTCCTTACGCATCTGTGCGGTATTTCACACCGCATAGGGTAATAACTGATATAATTAAATTGAAGCTC
TAATTTGTGAGTTTAGTATACATGCATTTACTTATAATACAGTTTTTTAGTTTTGCTGGCCGCATCTTCT
CAAATATGCTTCCCAGCCTGCTTTTCTGTAACGTTCACCCTCTACCTTAGCATCCCTTCCCTTTGCAAAT
AGTCCTCTTCCAACAATAATAATGTCAGATCCTGTAGAGACCACATCATCCACGGTTCTATACTGTTGAC
CCAATGCGTCTCCCTTGTCATCTAAACCCACACCGGGTGTCATAATCAACCAATCGTAACCTTCATCTCT
TCCACCCATGTCTCTTTGAGCAATAAAGCCGATAACAAAATCTTTGTCGCTCTTCGCAATGTCAACAGTA
CCCTTAGTATATTCTCCAGTAGATAGGGAGCCCTTGCATGACAATTCTGCTAACATCAAAAGGCCTCTAG
GTTCCTTTGTTACTTCTTCTGCCGCCTGCTTCAAACCGCTAACAATACCTGGGCCCACCACACCGTGTGC
ATTCGTAATGTCTGCCCATTCTGCTATTCTGTATACACCCGCAGAGTACTGCAATTTGACTGTATTACCA
ATGTCAGCAAATTTTCTGTCTTCGAAGAGTAAAAAATTGTACTTGGCGGATAATGCCTTTAGCGGCTTAA
CTGTGCCCTCCATGGAAAAATCAGTCAAGATATCCACATGTGTTTTTAGTAAACAAATTTTGGGACCTAA
TGCTTCAACTAACTCCAGTAATTCCTTGGTGGTACGAACATCCAATGAAGCACACAAGTTTGTTTGCTTT
TCGTGCATGATATTAAATAGCTTGGCAGCAACAGGACTAGGATGAGTAGCAGCACGTTCCTTATATGTAG
CTTTCGACATGATTTATCTTCGTTTCCTGCAGGTTTTTGTTCTGTGCAGTTGGGTTAAGAATACTGGGCA
ATTTCATGTTTCTTCAACACTACATATGCGTATATATACCAATCTAAGTCTGTGCTCCTTCCTTCGTTCT
TCCTTCTGTTCGGAGATTACCGAATCAAAAAAATTTCAAGGAAACCGAAATCAAAAAAAAGAATAAAAAA
AAAATGATGAATTGAAAAGGTGGTATGGTGCACTCTCAGTACAATCTGCTCTGATGCCGCATAGTTAAGC
CAGCCCCGACACCCGCCAACACCCGCTGACGCGCCCTGACGGGCTTGTCTGCTCCCGGCATCCGCTTACA
GACAAGCTGTGACCGTCTCCGGGAGCTGCATGTGTCAGAGGTTTTCACCGTCATCACCGAAACGCGCGA
